Addgene plasmid #49723: pVRb33_375
Depositing lab: Christopher Voigt. Depositing organization: University of California, San Francisco (UCSF). Publication: Design of orthogonal genetic switches based on a crosstalk map of sigmas, anti-sigmas, and promoters. Rhodius VA, Segall-Shapiro TH, Sharon BD, Ghodasara A, Orlova E, Tabakh H, Burkhardt DH, Clancy K, Peterson TC, Gross CA, Voigt CA. Mol Syst Biol. 2013 Oct 29;9:702. doi: 10.1038/msb.2013.58. PubMed 24169405.
Backbone
  Vector backbone: pVRb
  Vector type: Bacterial Expression, Synthetic Biology
Growth in bacteria
  Bacterial resistance: Kanamycin, 50 μg/mL
  Growth temperature: 37°C
  Growth strain: DH10B
  Copy number: Low Copy
Gene/Insert
  Gene/Insert name: sfgfp
  Species: Aequorea victoria
  Promoter: Pecf33_375
  Cloning method: Ligation Independent Cloning
  Sequencing primers: 5′ tggcaattccgacgtctaag; 3′ cgttcaccgacaaacaacag
Terms and licenses: Academic/Nonprofit Terms; Industry Terms: Not Available to Industry
How to cite: pVRb33_375 was a gift from Christopher Voigt (Addgene plasmid # 49723 ; http://n2t.net/addgene:49723 ; RRID:Addgene_49723)
