[The description below was written by a language model from this plasmid's Addgene catalogue record and pLannotate feature annotations shown in this document.]
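Description:
pVRb33_375 is a low-copy bacterial reporter plasmid built on the pVRb backbone and classed as a bacterial expression and synthetic biology vector. The 4,327 bp construct replicates from the pSC101 origin, which depends on the plasmid-encoded Rep101 (RepA) protein and accounts for the low copy number. Selection is by kanamycin, conferred by the neo (nptII) aminoglycoside phosphotransferase gene, which is followed by a phage lambda t0 terminator. A short tnpA fragment annotated next to the resistance gene is most likely a remnant of the Tn5 transposon from which this marker derives, not a functional transposase.

The payload is superfolder GFP, a rapidly maturing green fluorescent protein derived from Aequorea victoria. According to the catalogue entry it is driven by the promoter Pecf33_375. The automated annotation does not mark this promoter as a feature, but the roughly 115 bp upstream of the sfgfp coding sequence is where it would be expected to sit. A small multiple-cloning-site fragment and the E. coli rrnB T1 terminator lie downstream of the reporter, ending transcription and insulating it from the rest of the plasmid.

The promoter name and the associated publication on orthogonal switches built from sigma factors, anti-sigma factors and their promoters suggest that Pecf33_375 is recognised by an extracytoplasmic function (ECF) sigma factor. This plasmid encodes no sigma factor, so one would have to be supplied from another source. GFP fluorescence would then report promoter activity, letting users measure activation by the cognate sigma factor, crosstalk from non-cognate ones, or repression by anti-sigma factors.
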