Features (pLannotate 1.2.2; 8 found; start..end, strand, type, name):
    116..829     +  CDS            Superfolder GFP: Superfolder GFP is a basic (constitutively fluorescent) green fluorescent protein published in 2005, derived from Aequorea victoria. It is reported to be a very rapidly-maturing weak dimer.
    843..861     +  misc_feature   MCS (fragment): pUC18/19 multiple cloning site
    874..960     +  terminator     rrnB T1 terminator: Escherichia coli rrnB; transcription terminator T1 from the E. coli rrnB gene
   1495..2445    -  CDS            Rep101: RepA protein needed for replication with the pSC101 origin; rep101
   2493..2715    -  rep_origin     pSC101 ori: low-copy replication origin that requires the Rep101 protein
   3207..3301    -  terminator     lambda t0 terminator: transcription terminator from phage lambda
   3335..4126    -  CDS            neo: KKA2_KLEPN - Also known as kan, nptII. Experimental evidence at protein level: Swiss-Prot protein existence level 1. Resistance to kanamycin, neomycin, paromomycin, ribostamycin, butirosin and gentamicin B. From Klebsiella pneumoniae.
   4158..4277    -  CDS            tnpA (fragment): TN5P_ECOLX - Also known as tnp. Experimental evidence at protein level: Swiss-Prot protein existence level 1. Mediates transposition of transposon Tn5 by a 'cut and paste' mechanism. First, the monomeric transposase binds the 19 bp inverted DNA repeats flanking the transposon. Then, dimerization of the DNA- bound transposase creates a synaptic DNA complex. After nicking of the first DNA strand, excision of the transposon proceeds through a series of intermediates. The transposase then mediates the insertion of the transposon at a new site by strand transfer. The activity of the wild- type tran
>Addgene plasmid #49723 | pVRb33_375 | depositor full sequence | sequence record 74520 | pVRb33_375 sequence 4327 bps
TAAGTTGAACAATTTTGCACCTTCCGTCGAACCGTCCGCTGCATCGACCCGACCAACCTTGCGAGACGGC
CTTTGAGCGTGGATCCTGTCAATTTCCGCGATAGAGGAGGTAAAGATGAGCAAAGGAGAAGAACTTTTCA
CTGGAGTTGTCCCAATTCTTGTTGAATTAGATGGTGATGTTAATGGGCACAAATTTTCTGTCCGTGGAGA
GGGTGAAGGTGATGCTACAAACGGAAAACTCACCCTTAAATTTATTTGCACTACTGGAAAACTACCTGTT
CCGTGGCCAACACTTGTCACTACTCTGACCTATGGTGTTCAATGCTTTTCCCGTTATCCGGATCACATGA
AACGGCATGACTTTTTCAAGAGTGCCATGCCCGAAGGTTATGTACAGGAACGCACTATATCTTTCAAAGA
TGACGGGACCTACAAGACGCGTGCTGAAGTCAAGTTTGAAGGTGATACCCTTGTTAATCGTATCGAGTTA
AAGGGTATTGATTTTAAAGAAGATGGAAACATTCTTGGACACAAACTCGAGTACAACTTTAACTCACACA
ATGTATACATCACGGCAGACAAACAAAAGAATGGAATCAAAGCTAACTTCAAAATTCGCCACAACGTTGA
AGATGGTTCCGTTCAACTAGCAGACCATTATCAACAAAATACTCCAATTGGCGATGGCCCTGTCCTTTTA
CCAGACAACCATTACCTGTCGACACAATCTGTCCTTTCGAAAGATCCCAACGAAAAGCGTGACCACATGG
TCCTTCTTGAGTTTGTAACTGCTGCTGGGATTACACATGGCATGGATGAGCTCTACAAATAATAAATGTC
CAGACCTGCAGGCATGCAAGCCTCTAGAGGCATCAAATAAAACGAAAGGCTCAGTCGAAAGACTGGGCCT
TTCGTTTTATCTGTTGTTTGTCGGTGAACGCTCTCCTGAGTAGGACAAATCCGCCGCCCTAGACCTAGGG
TACGGGTTTTGCTGCCCGCAAACGGGCTGTTCTGGTGTTGCTAGTTTGTTATCAGAATCGCAGATCCGGC
TTCAGGTTTGCCGGCTGAAAGCGCTATTTCTTCCAGAATTGCCATGATTTTTTCCCCACGGGAGGCGTCA
CTGGCTCCCGTGTTGTCGGCAGCTTTGATTCGATAAGCAGCATCGCCTGTTTCAGGCTGTCTATGTGTGA
CTGTTGAGCTGTAACAAGTTGTCTCAGGTGTTCAATTTCATGTTCTAGTTGCTTTGTTTTACTGGTTTCA
CCTGTTCTATTAGGTGTTACATGCTGTTCATCTGTTACATTGTCGATCTGTTCATGGTGAACAGCTTTAA
ATGCACCAAAAACTCGTAAAAGCTCTGATGTATCTATCTTTTTTACACCGTTTTCATCTGTGCATATGGA
CAGTTTTCCCTTTGATATCTAACGGTGAACAGTTGTTCTACTTTTGTTTGTTAGTCTTGATGCTTCACTG
ATAGATACAAGAGCCATAAGAACCTCAGATCCTTCCGTATTTAGCCAGTATGTTCTCTAGTGTGGTTCGT
TGTTTTTGCGTGAGCCATGAGAACGAACCATTGAGATCATGCTTACTTTGCATGTCACTCAAAAATTTTG
CCTCAAAACTGGTGAGCTGAATTTTTGCAGTTAAAGCATCGTGTAGTGTTTTTCTTAGTCCGTTACGTAG
GTAGGAATCTGATGTAATGGTTGTTGGTATTTTGTCACCATTCATTTTTATCTGGTTGTTCTCAAGTTCG
GTTACGAGATCCATTTGTCTATCTAGTTCAACTTGGAAAATCAACGTATCAGTCGGGCGGCCTCGCTTAT
CAACCACCAATTTCATATTGCTGTAAGTGTTTAAATCTTTACTTATTGGTTTCAAAACCCATTGGTTAAG
CCTTTTAAACTCATGGTAGTTATTTTCAAGCATTAACATGAACTTAAATTCATCAAGGCTAATCTCTATA
TTTGCCTTGTGAGTTTTCTTTTGTGTTAGTTCTTTTAATAACCACTCATAAATCCTCATAGAGTATTTGT
TTTCAAAAGACTTAACATGTTCCAGATTATATTTTATGAATTTTTTTAACTGGAAAAGATAAGGCAATAT
CTCTTCACTAAAAACTAATTCTAATTTTTCGCTTGAGAACTTGGCATAGTTTGTCCACTGGAAAATCTCA
AAGCCTTTAACCAAAGGATTCCTGATTTCCACAGTTCTCGTCATCAGCTCTCTGGTTGCTTTAGCTAATA
CACCATAAGCATTTTCCCTACTGATGTTCATCATCTGAGCGTATTGGTTATAAGTGAACGATACCGTCCG
TTCTTTCCTTGTAGGGTTTTCAATCGTGGGGTTGAGTAGTGCCACACAGCATAAAATTAGCTTGGTTTCA
TGCTCCGTTAAGTCATAGCGACTAATCGCTAGTTCATTTGCTTTGAAAACAACTAATTCAGACATACATC
TCAATTGGTCTAGGTGATTTTAATCACTATACCAATTGAGATGGGCTAGTCAATGATAATTACTAGTCCT
TTTCCTTTGAGTTGTGGGTATCTGTAAATTCTGCTAGACCTTTGCTGGAAAACTTGTAAATTCTGCTAGA
CCCTCTGTAAATTCCGCTAGACCTTTGTGTGTTTTTTTTGTTTATATTCAAGTGGTTATAATTTATAGAA
TAAAGAAAGAATAAAAAAAGATAAAAAGAATAGATCCCAGCCCTGTGTATAACTCACTACTTTAGTCAGT
TCCGCAGTATTACAAAAGGATGTCGCAAACGCTGTTTGCTCCTCTACAAAACAGACCTTAAAACCCTAAA
GGCTTAAGTAGCACCCTCGCAAGCTCGGGCAAATCGCTGAATATTCCTTTTGTCTCCGACCATCAGGCAC
CTGAGTCGCTGTCTTTTTCGTGACATTCAGTTCGCTGCGCTCACGGCTCTGGCAGTGAATGGGGGTAAAT
GGCACTACAGGCGCCTTTTATGGATTCATGCAAGGAAACTACCCATAATACAAGAAAAGCCCGTCACGGG
CTTCTCAGGGCGTTTTATGGCGGGTCTGCTATGTGGTGCTATCTGACTTTTTGCTGTTCAGCAGTTCCTG
CCCTCTGATTTTCCAGTCTGACCACTTCGGATTATCCCGTGACAGGTCATTCAGACTGGCTAATGCACCC
AGTAAGGCAGCGGTATCATCAACAGGCTTACCCGTCTTACTGTCCCTAGTGCTTGGATTCTCACCAATAA
AAAACGCCCGGCGGCAACCGAGCGTTCTGAACAAATCCAGATGGAGTTCTGAGGTCATTACTGGATCTAT
CAACAGGAGTCCAAGCGAGCTCTCGAACCCCAGAGTCCCGCTCAGAAGAACTCGTCAAGAAGGCGATAGA
AGGCGATGCGCTGCGAATCGGGAGCGGCGATACCGTAAAGCACGAGGAAGCGGTCAGCCCATTCGCCGCC
AAGCTCTTCAGCAATATCACGGGTAGCCAACGCTATGTCCTGATAGCGGTCCGCCACACCCAGCCGGCCA
CAGTCGATGAATCCAGAAAAGCGGCCATTTTCCACCATGATATTCGGCAAGCAGGCATCGCCATGGGTCA
CGACGAGATCCTCGCCGTCGGGCATGCGCGCCTTGAGCCTGGCGAACAGTTCGGCTGGCGCGAGCCCCTG
ATGCTCTTCGTCCAGATCATCCTGATCGACAAGACCGGCTTCCATCCGAGTACGTGCTCGCTCGATGCGA
TGTTTCGCTTGGTGGTCGAATGGGCAGGTAGCCGGATCAAGCGTATGCAGCCGCCGCATTGCATCAGCCA
TGATGGATACTTTCTCGGCAGGAGCAAGGTGAGATGACAGGAGATCCTGCCCCGGCACTTCGCCCAATAG
CAGCCAGTCCCTTCCCGCTTCAGTGACAACGTCGAGCACAGCTGCGCAAGGAACGCCCGTCGTGGCCAGC
CACGATAGCCGCGCTGCCTCGTCCTGCAGTTCATTCAGGGCACCGGACAGGTCGGTCTTGACAAAAAGAA
CCGGGCGCCCCTGCGCTGACAGCCGGAACACGGCGGCATCAGAGCAGCCGATTGTCTGTTGTGCCCAGTC
ATAGCCGAATAGCCTCTCCACCCAAGCGGCCGGAGAACCTGCGTGCAATCCATCTTGTTCAATCATGCGA
AACGATCCTCATCCTGTCTCTTGATCAGATCTTGATCCCCTGCGCCATCAGATCCTTGGCGGCAAGAAAG
CCATCCAGTTTACTTTGCAGGGCTTCCCAACCTTACCAGAGGGCGCCCCAGCTGGCAATTCCGACGTCTA
AGAAACCATTATTATCATGACATTAACCTATAAAAATAGGCGTATCACGAGGCCCTT
