>Addgene plasmid #49723 | pVRb33_375 | depositor partial sequence | sequence record 74124 | pECF promoter
TAAGTTGAACAATTTTGCACCTTCCGTCGAACCGTCCGCTGCATCGACCCGACCAACCTTGCGAGACGGC
CTTTGAGCGT
