>Addgene plasmid #49723 | pVRb33_375 | depositor partial sequence | sequence record 74125 | pVRb backbone
GGATCCTGTCAATTTCCGCGATAGAGGAGGTAAAGATGAGCAAAGGAGAAGAACTTTTCACTGGAGTTGT
CCCAATTCTTGTTGAATTAGATGGTGATGTTAATGGGCACAAATTTTCTGTCCGTGGAGAGGGTGAAGGT
GATGCTACAAACGGAAAACTCACCCTTAAATTTATTTGCACTACTGGAAAACTACCTGTTCCGTGGCCAA
CACTTGTCACTACTCTGACCTATGGTGTTCAATGCTTTTCCCGTTATCCGGATCACATGAAACGGCATGA
CTTTTTCAAGAGTGCCATGCCCGAAGGTTATGTACAGGAACGCACTATATCTTTCAAAGATGACGGGACC
TACAAGACGCGTGCTGAAGTCAAGTTTGAAGGTGATACCCTTGTTAATCGTATCGAGTTAAAGGGTATTG
ATTTTAAAGAAGATGGAAACATTCTTGGACACAAACTCGAGTACAACTTTAACTCACACAATGTATACAT
CACGGCAGACAAACAAAAGAATGGAATCAAAGCTAACTTCAAAATTCGCCACAACGTTGAAGATGGTTCC
GTTCAACTAGCAGACCATTATCAACAAAATACTCCAATTGGCGATGGCCCTGTCCTTTTACCAGACAACC
ATTACCTGTCGACACAATCTGTCCTTTCGAAAGATCCCAACGAAAAGCGTGACCACATGGTCCTTCTTGA
GTTTGTAACTGCTGCTGGGATTACACATGGCATGGATGAGCTCTACAAATAATAAATGTCCAGACCTGCA
GGCATGCAAGCCTCTAGAGGCATCAAATAAAACGAAAGGCTCAGTCGAAAGACTGGGCCTTTCGTTTTAT
CTGTTGTTTGTCGGTGAACGCTCTCCTGAGTAGGACAAATCCGCCGCCCTAGACCTAGGGTACGGGTTTT
GCTGCCCGCAAACGGGCTGTTCTGGTGTTGCTAGTTTGTTATCAGAATCGCAGATCCGGCTTCAGGTTTG
CCGGCTGAAAGCGCTATTTCTTCCAGAATTGCCATGATTTTTTCCCCACGGGAGGCGTCACTGGCTCCCG
TGTTGTCGGCAGCTTTGATTCGATAAGCAGCATCGCCTGTTTCAGGCTGTCTATGTGTGACTGTTGAGCT
GTAACAAGTTGTCTCAGGTGTTCAATTTCATGTTCTAGTTGCTTTGTTTTACTGGTTTCACCTGTTCTAT
TAGGTGTTACATGCTGTTCATCTGTTACATTGTCGATCTGTTCATGGTGAACAGCTTTAAATGCACCAAA
AACTCGTAAAAGCTCTGATGTATCTATCTTTTTTACACCGTTTTCATCTGTGCATATGGACAGTTTTCCC
TTTGATATCTAACGGTGAACAGTTGTTCTACTTTTGTTTGTTAGTCTTGATGCTTCACTGATAGATACAA
GAGCCATAAGAACCTCAGATCCTTCCGTATTTAGCCAGTATGTTCTCTAGTGTGGTTCGTTGTTTTTGCG
TGAGCCATGAGAACGAACCATTGAGATCATGCTTACTTTGCATGTCACTCAAAAATTTTGCCTCAAAACT
GGTGAGCTGAATTTTTGCAGTTAAAGCATCGTGTAGTGTTTTTCTTAGTCCGTTACGTAGGTAGGAATCT
GATGTAATGGTTGTTGGTATTTTGTCACCATTCATTTTTATCTGGTTGTTCTCAAGTTCGGTTACGAGAT
CCATTTGTCTATCTAGTTCAACTTGGAAAATCAACGTATCAGTCGGGCGGCCTCGCTTATCAACCACCAA
TTTCATATTGCTGTAAGTGTTTAAATCTTTACTTATTGGTTTCAAAACCCATTGGTTAAGCCTTTTAAAC
TCATGGTAGTTATTTTCAAGCATTAACATGAACTTAAATTCATCAAGGCTAATCTCTATATTTGCCTTGT
GAGTTTTCTTTTGTGTTAGTTCTTTTAATAACCACTCATAAATCCTCATAGAGTATTTGTTTTCAAAAGA
CTTAACATGTTCCAGATTATATTTTATGAATTTTTTTAACTGGAAAAGATAAGGCAATATCTCTTCACTA
AAAACTAATTCTAATTTTTCGCTTGAGAACTTGGCATAGTTTGTCCACTGGAAAATCTCAAAGCCTTTAA
CCAAAGGATTCCTGATTTCCACAGTTCTCGTCATCAGCTCTCTGGTTGCTTTAGCTAATACACCATAAGC
ATTTTCCCTACTGATGTTCATCATCTGAGCGTATTGGTTATAAGTGAACGATACCGTCCGTTCTTTCCTT
GTAGGGTTTTCAATCGTGGGGTTGAGTAGTGCCACACAGCATAAAATTAGCTTGGTTTCATGCTCCGTTA
AGTCATAGCGACTAATCGCTAGTTCATTTGCTTTGAAAACAACTAATTCAGACATACATCTCAATTGGTC
TAGGTGATTTTAATCACTATACCAATTGAGATGGGCTAGTCAATGATAATTACTAGTCCTTTTCCTTTGA
GTTGTGGGTATCTGTAAATTCTGCTAGACCTTTGCTGGAAAACTTGTAAATTCTGCTAGACCCTCTGTAA
ATTCCGCTAGACCTTTGTGTGTTTTTTTTGTTTATATTCAAGTGGTTATAATTTATAGAATAAAGAAAGA
ATAAAAAAAGATAAAAAGAATAGATCCCAGCCCTGTGTATAACTCACTACTTTAGTCAGTTCCGCAGTAT
TACAAAAGGATGTCGCAAACGCTGTTTGCTCCTCTACAAAACAGACCTTAAAACCCTAAAGGCTTAAGTA
GCACCCTCGCAAGCTCGGGCAAATCGCTGAATATTCCTTTTGTCTCCGACCATCAGGCACCTGAGTCGCT
GTCTTTTTCGTGACATTCAGTTCGCTGCGCTCACGGCTCTGGCAGTGAATGGGGGTAAATGGCACTACAG
GCGCCTTTTATGGATTCATGCAAGGAAACTACCCATAATACAAGAAAAGCCCGTCACGGGCTTCTCAGGG
CGTTTTATGGCGGGTCTGCTATGTGGTGCTATCTGACTTTTTGCTGTTCAGCAGTTCCTGCCCTCTGATT
TTCCAGTCTGACCACTTCGGATTATCCCGTGACAGGTCATTCAGACTGGCTAATGCACCCAGTAAGGCAG
CGGTATCATCAACAGGCTTACCCGTCTTACTGTCCCTAGTGCTTGGATTCTCACCAATAAAAAACGCCCG
GCGGCAACCGAGCGTTCTGAACAAATCCAGATGGAGTTCTGAGGTCATTACTGGATCTATCAACAGGAGT
CCAAGCGAGCTCTCGAACCCCAGAGTCCCGCTCAGAAGAACTCGTCAAGAAGGCGATAGAAGGCGATGCG
CTGCGAATCGGGAGCGGCGATACCGTAAAGCACGAGGAAGCGGTCAGCCCATTCGCCGCCAAGCTCTTCA
GCAATATCACGGGTAGCCAACGCTATGTCCTGATAGCGGTCCGCCACACCCAGCCGGCCACAGTCGATGA
ATCCAGAAAAGCGGCCATTTTCCACCATGATATTCGGCAAGCAGGCATCGCCATGGGTCACGACGAGATC
CTCGCCGTCGGGCATGCGCGCCTTGAGCCTGGCGAACAGTTCGGCTGGCGCGAGCCCCTGATGCTCTTCG
TCCAGATCATCCTGATCGACAAGACCGGCTTCCATCCGAGTACGTGCTCGCTCGATGCGATGTTTCGCTT
GGTGGTCGAATGGGCAGGTAGCCGGATCAAGCGTATGCAGCCGCCGCATTGCATCAGCCATGATGGATAC
TTTCTCGGCAGGAGCAAGGTGAGATGACAGGAGATCCTGCCCCGGCACTTCGCCCAATAGCAGCCAGTCC
CTTCCCGCTTCAGTGACAACGTCGAGCACAGCTGCGCAAGGAACGCCCGTCGTGGCCAGCCACGATAGCC
GCGCTGCCTCGTCCTGCAGTTCATTCAGGGCACCGGACAGGTCGGTCTTGACAAAAAGAACCGGGCGCCC
CTGCGCTGACAGCCGGAACACGGCGGCATCAGAGCAGCCGATTGTCTGTTGTGCCCAGTCATAGCCGAAT
AGCCTCTCCACCCAAGCGGCCGGAGAACCTGCGTGCAATCCATCTTGTTCAATCATGCGAAACGATCCTC
ATCCTGTCTCTTGATCAGATCTTGATCCCCTGCGCCATCAGATCCTTGGCGGCAAGAAAGCCATCCAGTT
TACTTTGCAGGGCTTCCCAACCTTACCAGAGGGCGCCCCAGCTGGCAATTCCGACGTCTAAGAAACCATT
ATTATCATGACATTAACCTATAAAAATAGGCGTATCACGAGGCCCTT
