>Addgene plasmid #49723 | pVRb33_375 | addgene partial sequence | sequence record 77168 | psc101-For 5'-GATCAGATCATGATCCCCTGCGCCATCAGATCC-3'
CCATCCAGTTTACTTTGCAGGGCTTCCCAACCTTACCAGAGGGCGCCCCAGCTGGCAATTCCGACGTCTA
AGAAACCATTATTATCATGACATTAACCTATAAAAATAGGCGTATCACGAGGCCCTTTAAGTTGAACAAT
TTTGCACCTTCCGTCGAACCGTCCGCTGCATCGACCCGACCAACCTTGCGAGACGGCCTTTGAGCGTGGA
TCCTGTCAATTTCCGCGATAGAGGAGGTAAAGATGAGCAAAGGAGAAGAACTTTTCACTGGAGTTGTCCC
AATTCTTGTTGAATTAGATGGTGATGTTAATGGGCACAAATTTTCTGTCCGTGGAGAGGGTGAAGGTGAT
GCTACAAACGGAAAACTCACCCTTAAATTTATTTGCACTACTGGAAAACTACCTGTTCCGTGGCCAACAC
TTGTCACTACTCTGACCTATGGTGTTCAATGCTTTTCCCGTTATCCGGATCACATGAAACGGCATGACTT
TTTCAAGAGTGCCATGCCCGAAGGTTATGTACAGGAACGCACTATATCTTTCAAAGATGACGGGACCTAC
AAGACGCGTGCTGAAGTCAAGTTTGAAGGTGATACCCTTGTTAATCGTATCGAGTTAAAGGGTATTGATT
TTAAAGAAGATGGAAACATTCTTGGACACAAACTCGAGTACAACTTTAACTCACACAATGTATACATCAC
GGCAGACAAACAAAAGAATGGAATCAAAGCTAACTTCAAAATTCGCCACAACGTTGAAGATGGTTCCGTT
CAACTAGCAGACCATTATCAACAAAATACTCCAATTGGCGATGGCCCTGTCCTTTTACCAGACAACCATT
ACCTGTCGACACAATCTGTCCTTTCGAAAGATCCCAACGAAAAGCGTGACCACATGGTCCTTCTTGAGTT
TGTAACTGCTGCTGGGATTACACATGGCATGG
